Addgene plasmid #171351: pFTK079
Purpose: Part Plasmid Entry Vector (LVL0) from the Fungal Modular Cloning ToolKit.
Depositing lab: Arnold Driessen. Depositing organization: University of Groningen. Publication: Modular Synthetic Biology Toolkit for Filamentous Fungi. Mozsik L, Pohl C, Meyer V, Bovenberg RAL, Nygard Y, Driessen AJM. ACS Synth Biol. 2021 Nov 2. doi: 10.1021/acssynbio.1c00260. PubMed 34726388.
Backbone
  Vector backbone: pICH41276
  Vector type: Bacterial Expression, Yeast Expression, Synthetic Biology
Growth in bacteria
  Bacterial resistance: Spectinomycin, 50 μg/mL
  Growth temperature: 37°C
  Growth strain: DH5alpha
  Copy number: High Copy
Gene/Insert
  Gene/Insert name: Toat1 Pc18g03600 terminator
  Species: Penicillium, Aspergillus, or other fungal sources
  Mutation: n/a
  Cloning method: Restriction Enzyme; 5′ cloning site Unknown (unknown if destroyed)
Terms and licenses: Academic/Nonprofit Terms; Industry Terms: Not Available to Industry
How to cite: pFTK079 was a gift from Arnold Driessen (Addgene plasmid # 171351 ; http://n2t.net/addgene:171351 ; RRID:Addgene_171351)
