[The description below was written by a language model from this plasmid's Addgene catalogue record and pLannotate feature annotations shown in this document.]
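Description:
pFTK079 is a level 0 (LVL0) part plasmid from the Fungal Modular Cloning ToolKit, a collection of standardized DNA parts for assembling genetic constructs in filamentous fungi. It is built on the pICH41276 backbone, a MoClo-style entry vector, and the sequenced record is small, at about 2.6 kb. The plasmid is propagated in E. coli from a high-copy ColE1/pUC-type origin. Selection is with spectinomycin, conferred by the aadA aminoglycoside adenylyltransferase gene, which lies downstream of an annotated AmpR (bla) promoter. The short integrase, gentamicin acetyltransferase and lacI fragments picked up by the automated annotation appear to be non-functional remnants: the first two flank the resistance cassette and probably reflect its integron origin, while the lacI fragment is likely a leftover from the backbone's cloning region.

The payload is a single regulatory part, the Toat1 terminator, recorded as the terminator of locus Pc18g03600. The catalogue gives the species only broadly, as Penicillium, Aspergillus or other fungal sources. The terminator is not annotated in the feature table, which recognizes only backbone elements; it presumably lies in the unannotated region outside the resistance cassette and origin. The plasmid contains no promoter, coding sequence or fungal selection marker, so it is a storage and donor vector rather than an expression construct in its own right, despite the catalogue's expression vector categories. In modular cloning systems of this type, level 0 parts are normally released by Type IIS restriction enzymes and joined in a defined order with promoter and coding sequence parts to form transcription units. The record does not state the specific enzyme sites or overhangs, and it lists the cloning sites as unknown.
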