Features (pLannotate 1.2.2; 6 found; start..end, strand, type, name):
    110..214     +  promoter       AmpR promoter: bla
    205..285     -  CDS            int (fragment): INT2_ECOLX - Protein inferred from homology: Swiss-Prot protein existence level 3. Putative integrase believed to be involved in the insertion of antibiotic resistance genes into plasmids and transposons. From Escherichia coli.
    373..429     +  CDS            GmR (fragment): gentamycin acetyltransferase; aacC1; confers resistance to gentamycin
    436..1224    +  CDS            aadA: S3AD_ECOLX - Experimental evidence at protein level: Swiss-Prot protein existence level 1. Mediates bacterial resistance to the antibiotics streptomycin and spectinomycin. From Escherichia coli.
   1398..1986    +  rep_origin     ori: high-copy-number ColE1/pMB1/pBR322/pUC origin of replication
   2169..2218    +  CDS            lacI (fragment): lac repressor; lacI; The lac repressor binds to the lac operator to inhibit transcription in E. coli. This inhibition can be relieved by adding lactose or isopropyl-β-D-thiogalactopyranoside (IPTG).
>Addgene plasmid #171351 | pFTK079 | addgene full sequence | sequence record 351492 | Addgene NGS Result
GTGGCTCTTCAGTGGACGAAAGGGCCTCGTGATACGCCTATTTTTATAGGTTAATGTCATGATAATAATG
GTTTCTTAGACGTCAGGTGGCACTTTTCGGGGAAATGTGCGCGGAACCCCTATTTGTTTATTTTTCTAAA
TACATTCAAATATGTATCCGCTCATGAGACAATAACCCTGATAAATGCTTCAATAATATTGAAAAAGGAA
GAGTATGCGCTCACGCAACTGGTCCAGAACCTTGACCGAACGCAGCGGTGGTAACGGCGCAGTGGCGGTT
TTCATGGCTTGTTATGACTGTTTTTTTTTGGGGTACAGTCTATGCCTCGGGCATCCAAGCAGCAAGCGCG
TTACGCCGTGGGTCGATGTTTGATGTTATGGAGCAGCAACGATGTTACGCAGCAGGGCAGTCGCCCTAAA
ACAAAGTTAAACATCATGAGGGAAGCGGTGATCGCCGAAGTATCGACTCAACTATCAGAGGTAGTTGGCG
TCATCGAGCGCCATCTCGAACCGACGTTGCTGGCCGTACATTTGTACGGCTCCGCAGTGGATGGCGGCCT
GAAGCCACACAGCGATATTGATTTGCTGGTTACGGTGACCGTAAGGCTTGATGAAACAACGCGGCGAGCT
TTGATCAACGACCTTTTGGAAACTTCGGCTTCCCCTGGAGAGAGCGAGATTCTCCGCGCTGTAGAAGTCA
CCATTGTTGTGCACGACGACATCATTCCGTGGCGTTATCCAGCTAAGCGCGAACTGCAATTTGGAGAATG
GCAGCGCAATGACATTCTTGCAGGTATCTTCGAGCCAGCCACGATCGACATTGATCTGGCTATCTTGCTG
ACAAAAGCAAGAGAACATAGCGTTGCCTTGGTAGGTCCAGCGGCGGAGGAACTCTTTGATCCGGTTCCTG
AACAGGATCTATTTGAGGCGCTAAATGAAACCTTAACGCTATGGAACTCGCCGCCCGACTGGGCTGGCGA
TGAGCGAAATGTAGTGCTTACGTTGTCCCGCATTTGGTACAGCGCAGTAACCGGCAAAATCGCGCCGAAG
GATGTCGCTGCCGACTGGGCAATGGAGCGCCTGCCGGCCCAGTATCAGCCCGTCATACTTGAAGCTAGAC
AGGCTTATCTTGGACAAGAAGAAGATCGCTTGGCCTCGCGCGCAGATCAGTTGGAAGAATTTGTCCATTA
CGTAAAAGGCGAGATCACCAAGGTAGTCGGCAAATAACTGTCAGACCAAGTTTACTCATATATACTTTAG
ATTGATTTAAAACTTCATTTTTAATTTAAAAGGATCTAGGTGAAGATCCTTTTTGATAATCTCATGACCA
AAATCCCTTAACGTGAGTTTTCGTTCCACTGAGCGTCAGACCCCGTAGAAAAGATCAAAGGATCTTCTTG
AGATCCTTTTTTTCTGCGCGTAATCTGCTGCTTGCAAACAAAAAAACCACCGCTACCAGCGGTGGTTTGT
TTGCCGGATCAAGAGCTACCAACTCTTTTTCCGAAGGTAACTGGCTTCAGCAGAGCGCAGATACCAAATA
CTGTTCTTCTAGTGTAGCCGTAGTTAGGCCACCACTTCAAGAACTCTGTAGCACCGCCTACATACCTCGC
TCTGCTAATCCTGTTACCAGTGGCTGCTGCCAGTGGCGATAAGTCGTGTCTTACCGGGTTGGACTCAAGA
CGATAGTTACCGGATAAGGCGCAGCGGTCGGGCTGAACGGGGGGTTCGTGCACACAGCCCAGCTTGGAGC
GAACGACCTACACCGAACTGAGATACCTACAGCGTGAGCTATGAGAAAGCGCCACGCTTCCCGAAGGGAG
AAAGGCGGACAGGTATCCGGTAAGCGGCAGGGTCGGAACAGGAGAGCGCACGAGGGAGCTTCCAGGGGGA
AACGCCTGGTATCTTTATAGTCCTGTCGGGTTTCGCCACCTCTGACTTGAGCGTCGATTTTTGTGATGCT
CGTCAGGGGGGCGGAGCCTATGGAAAAACGCCAGCAACGCGGCCTTTTTACGGTTCCTGGCCTTTTGCTG
GCCTTTTGCTCACATGTTCTTTCCTGCGTTATCCCCTGATTCTGTGGATAACCGTATTACCGCCTTTGAG
TGAGCTGATACCGCTCGCCGCAGCCGAACGACCGAGCGCAGCGAGTCAGTGAGCGAGGAAGCGGAAGAGC
GCCCAATACGCAAACCGCCTCTCCCCGCGCGTTGGCCGATTCATTAATCACTCTGTGGTCTCAGCTTTTG
CGTCTATAGAGAGGGGACCTCCGCAGGTCCACAGATCACAGTCGCAACCCTAAAAGCCCCGTATCATATT
ATCTAGGTCAGGGCTGGCTACTTGAGATTCCCATTGGACACAAGCTTGAGATGACCGAAATGTGCCTGAC
ACATTTTCCAACGGTCTGCTTGTTATCCCACGACGCGATGACGGATGGCTTTCCTTTTTTCCTTTTCAGG
GGCAAAACTTGTATGCCATAGCAAAGAATAGATCATAACAAATTTGGATTTTCAACACAGTCTGCTAATG
AAGCCGACTTTGGCTAATATCCACGGACCTACAACATAGGTAGTAACCTACAACCTTGCCCCTCCAGGGC
TTCCTCCAAATAAAGATTACTAATCCCAACGCTTGAGACCACGAA
